>Addgene plasmid #12432 | MigR1-AEtr | addgene partial sequence | sequence record 19842 | 12432 with pLXSN5'
ACTCCTTCTCTAGGCGCCGGAATTAGATCTCTCGAGGTTCTAGACCATGGCATACCCATACGACGTGCCT
GACTACGCCTCCCGTATCCCCGTAGATGCCAGCACGAGCCGCCGCTTCACGCCGCCTTCCACCGCGCTGA
GCCCAGGCAAGATGAGCGAGGCGTTGCCGCTGGGCGCCCCGGACGCCGGCGCTGCCCTGGCCGGCAAGCT
GAGGAGCGGCGACCGCAGCATGGTGGAGGTGCTGGCCGACCACCCGGGCGAGCTGGTGCGCACCGACAGC
CCCAACTTCCTCTGCTCCGTGCTGCCTACGCACTGGCGCTGCAACAAGACCCTGCCCATCGCTTTCAAGG
TGGTGGCCCTAGGGGATGTTCCAGATGGCACTCTGGTCACTGTGATGGCTGGCAATGATGAAAACTACTC
GGCTGAGCTGAGAAATGCTACCGCAGCCATGAAGAACCAGGTTGCAAGATTTAATGACCTCAGGTTTGTC
GGTCGAAGTGGAAGAGGGAAAAGCTTCACTCTGACCATCACTGTCTTCACAAACCCACCGCAAGTCGCCA
CCTACCACAGAGCCATCAAAATCACAGTGGATGGGCCCCGAGAACCTCGAAATCGTACTGAGAAGCACTC
CACAATGCCAGACTCACCTGTGGATGTGAAGACGCAATCTAGGCTGACTCCTCCAACAATGCCACCTCCC
CCAACTACT
