[The description below was written by a language model from this plasmid's Addgene catalogue record.]
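Description:
MigR1-AEtr is a retroviral mammalian expression plasmid built on MigR1, which the depositor describes as an MSCV-IRES-EGFP construct similar to pMig. In this type of vector the murine stem cell virus long terminal repeats drive transcription of the insert and, together with the packaging signal, allow the transcript to be packaged into retroviral particles when the plasmid is introduced into a suitable packaging cell line. The internal ribosome entry site downstream of the cloning position allows EGFP to be translated from the same bicistronic message, so transduced cells can be identified or sorted by green fluorescence. In bacteria the plasmid is maintained at high copy and selected with ampicillin. No feature table is supplied, so the exact positions and sizes of these elements are not documented in the record.

The insert is a C-terminally truncated form of the human AML1-ETO (RUNX1-RUNX1T1) fusion, the product of the t(8;21) translocation associated with acute myeloid leukaemia, carrying an N-terminal HA epitope tag for detection. According to the depositor's notes, it was made by replacing the 3' portion of the full-length fusion in the parental Mig-A/E construct with a BamHI to blunted XbaI fragment from a mutated HA-AML1-ETO cDNA recovered from a leukaemic mouse, ligated into BamHI and blunt-ended EcoRI sites. The associated publication indicates that the truncation removes a C-terminal NcoR/SMRT-interacting region and that this deletion strongly promotes leukaemia development. The construct is therefore suited to retroviral transduction of cells to study the leukaemogenic activity of truncated versus full-length AML1-ETO.
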