Addgene plasmid #12432: MigR1-AEtr
Depositing lab: Dong-Er Zhang. Depositing organization: Scripps California (The Scripps Research Institute). Publication: Deletion of an AML1-ETO C-terminal NcoR/SMRT-interacting region strongly induces leukemia development. Yan M, Burel SA, Peterson LF, Kanbe E, Iwasaki H, Boyapati A, Hines R, Akashi K, Zhang DE. Proc Natl Acad Sci U S A. 2004 Dec 7. 101(49):17186-91. 10.1073/pnas.0406702101 PubMed 15569932.
Backbone
  Vector backbone: MigR1
  Backbone manufacturer: See comments
  Vector type: Mammalian Expression, Retroviral
Growth in bacteria
  Bacterial resistance: Ampicillin, 100 μg/mL
  Growth temperature: 37°C
  Growth strain: DH5alpha
  Copy number: High Copy
Gene/Insert
  Gene/Insert name: C-term truncated AML1-ETO (alt names: AML1; ETO)
  Species: H. sapiens (human)
  Entrez Gene: RUNX1 (a.k.a. AML1, AML1-EVI-1, AMLCR1, CBF2alpha, CBFA2, EVI-1, PEBP2aB, PEBP2alpha); RUNX1T1 (a.k.a. AML1-MTG8, AML1T1, CBFA2T1, CDR, ETO, MTG8, ZMYND2)
  Tag / fusion protein: HA (N terminal on insert)
  Cloning method: Restriction Enzyme; 5′ cloning site See comments (not destroyed); 3′ cloning site See comments (not destroyed)
  Sequencing primers: 5′ NA
Resource information
  A portion of this plasmid was derived from a plasmid made by: (HA)-tagged AML1-ETO was a gift from M. Ohki, National Cancer Center Research Institute, Tokyo.
Terms and licenses: Academic/Nonprofit Terms; Industry Terms: Not Available to Industry
Depositor comments: MigR1 is a MSCV-IRES-EGFP retroviral construct, similar to pMig (Addgene vector 9044). See "Pear, Baltimore, Blood. 1998 Nov 15;92(10):3780-92". The C-terminal truncated AML1-ETO expression retroviral construct was created by inserting the BamHI and blunted XbaI fragment of 3' end of mutated HA-AML1-ETO cDNA from the AML mouse into BamHI and blunt-ended EcoRI sites in Mig-A/E to form Mig-A/Etr.
How to cite: MigR1-AEtr was a gift from Dong-Er Zhang (Addgene plasmid # 12432 ; http://n2t.net/addgene:12432 ; RRID:Addgene_12432)
